Addgene plasmid #45600: pCRII-Topo Crim1 in situ probe
Depositing lab: Jeffrey Macklis. Depositing organization: Harvard University. Publication: Neuronal subtype-specific genes that control corticospinal motor neuron development in vivo. Arlotta P, Molyneaux BJ, Chen J, Inoue J, Kominami R, Macklis JD. Neuron. 2005 Jan 20;45(2):207-21. 10.1016/j.neuron.2004.12.036 PubMed 15664173.
Backbone
  Vector backbone: pCRII-Topo
  Backbone manufacturer: Invitrogen
  Backbone size w/o insert (bp): 4000
  Total vector size (bp): 4400
  Vector type: in situ
Growth in bacteria
  Bacterial resistance: Ampicillin, 100 μg/mL
  Growth temperature: 37°C
  Growth strain: DH5alpha
  Copy number: Unknown
Gene/Insert
  Gene/Insert name: Crim1 in situ probe (alt names: cysteine rich transmembrane BMP regulator 1 (chordin like); Crim1)
  Species: M. musculus (mouse)
  Insert size (bp): 440
  Mutation: insert contains bp#4062-4502 of NM_015800.3
  GenBank ID: NM_015800 XM_128751
  Entrez Gene: Crim1 (a.k.a. AU015004)
  Cloning method: TOPO Cloning
  Sequencing primers: 5′ M13 Rev, Sp6; 3′ T7, M13 Forward
Terms and licenses: Academic/Nonprofit Terms; Industry Terms: Not Available to Industry
Depositor comments: Fragment was amplified using the following primers: TCTCAAGACTGTTGGTTGCTG TGAACAACCAATGATAGCACAG For in vitro transcription, use the NotI restriction digest and SP6 promoter for sense probe generation and the HindIII restriction digest and T7 promoter for antisense probe generation. Please note that Addgene's sequencing results match bp#4062-4502 of NM_015800.3, not bp# 4708-5148 as indicated on plasmid map. The plasmid functions as described in the associated publication.
How to cite: pCRII-Topo Crim1 in situ probe was a gift from Jeffrey Macklis (Addgene plasmid # 45600 ; http://n2t.net/addgene:45600 ; RRID:Addgene_45600)
