[The description below was written by a language model from this plasmid's Addgene catalogue record.]
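Description:
pCRII-Topo Crim1 in situ probe is a bacterial cloning plasmid that serves as a template for making riboprobes against mouse Crim1 (cysteine rich transmembrane BMP regulator 1, chordin like). It is built on the commercial pCRII-Topo backbone, a vector of about 4 kb designed for direct topoisomerase-mediated capture of PCR products, giving a total size of about 4.4 kb. It is propagated in E. coli under ampicillin selection. The record does not state the copy number, and no feature table is provided, so other backbone elements are not documented here.

The insert is a PCR-amplified fragment of about 440 bp from the Mus musculus Crim1 transcript, introduced by TOPO cloning. Repository sequencing places it at positions 4062–4502 of the reference mRNA, and the record notes that this differs from the coordinates shown on the depositor's plasmid map, although the plasmid is reported to function as described in the associated publication. The fragment sits between opposing SP6 and T7 bacteriophage promoters, with M13 reverse and forward priming sites further out. Either strand can therefore be transcribed in vitro from a linearized template. According to the depositor, linearizing with NotI and transcribing from SP6 gives the sense (control) probe, while linearizing with HindIII and transcribing from T7 gives the antisense probe that hybridizes to endogenous Crim1 mRNA.

The construct carries no expression cassette for cells. Its purpose is to generate labelled RNA probes for in situ hybridization, and it was deposited with a study of neuronal subtype-specific genes that control corticospinal motor neuron development.
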