>Addgene plasmid #45600 | pCRII-Topo Crim1 in situ probe | addgene partial sequence | sequence record 64740 | M13pUC-rev 5'-AGCGGATAACAATTTCACACAGG-3'
AGCTATTTAGGTGACACTATAGAATACTCAAGCTATGCATCAAGCTTGGTACCGAGCTCGGATCCACTAG
TAACGGCCGCCAGTGTGCTGGAATTCGCCCTTTCTCAAGACTGTTGGTTGCTGCAAAGGTAGGGCCTGAA
TGAGCAGGATCACAAAAGGCCTTGCAACCGAGCTGCCATACCACACCAGACAAGCGCATCAGAACTCTCG
ATAGCCATCCCAGGTCTAAAGCCACAAGTTTCTATAGAGTCACAGCCGCAGTAGGCAGTGAGGAAGCCAG
GGAGATGGAAAGCAACAGTTCTCGAAAGCGGGTTCTTGAGGATGTATTCACTTTTTTTGCTGCTGCTGTT
TTCTTCCGTGCCAACCAGCCAGTTCCTAGGAGACACAGCAGGTTGAGTAGGAACGAGGTCACCTCTTGAC
CTGACCACTGGAGCTTTGCTCGCTACGTGACAGGAAGGGCAACGGCGAAGGACACCAGGCATTTCCAGGG
GCTACACTTCATTGTTCCTTGTTGTTTTCTTCTGTGCTATCATTGGTTGTTCAAAGGGCGAATTCTGCAG
ATATCCATCACACTGGCGGCCGCTCGAGCATGCATCTAGAGGGCCCAATTCGCCCTATAGTGAGTCGTAT
TACAATTCACTGGCCGTCGTTTTACAACGTCGTGACTGGGAAAACCCTGGCGTTACCCAACTTAATCGCC
TTGCAGCACATCCCCCTTTCGCCAGCTGGCGTAATAGCGAAGAGGCCCGCACCGATCGCCCTTCCCAACA
GTTGCGCAGCCTGAATGGCGAATGG
[124 nt withheld, positions 796-919]
C
[38 nt withheld, positions 921-958]
